Addgene plasmid #41817: gRNA_AAVS1-T1
Purpose: Expresses a guide RNA (gRNA) to target human AAVS1 (T1 target sequence) for genome engineering
Depositing lab: George Church. Publication: RNA-Guided Human Genome Engineering via Cas9. Mali P, Yang L, Esvelt KM, Aach J, Guell M, Dicarlo JE, Norville JE, Church GM. Science. 2013 Feb 15;339(6121):823-6. doi: 10.1126/science.1232033 PubMed 23287722.
Backbone
  Vector backbone: pCR-Blunt II-TOPO
  Backbone manufacturer: Invitrogen
  Vector type: Mammalian Expression, CRISPR
Growth in bacteria
  Bacterial resistance: Kanamycin, 50 μg/mL
  Growth temperature: 37°C
  Growth strain: Top10
  Copy number: Unknown
Gene/Insert
  Gene/Insert name: gRNA_AAVS1-T1
  Cloning method: TOPO Cloning
  Sequencing primers: 5′ T7
Terms and licenses: Academic/Nonprofit Terms; Industry Terms: Not Available to Industry
Depositor comments: gRNA target sequence GTCCCCTCCACCCCACAGTG
How to cite: gRNA_AAVS1-T1 was a gift from George Church (Addgene plasmid # 41817 ; http://n2t.net/addgene:41817 ; RRID:Addgene_41817)
