[The description below was written by a language model from this plasmid's Addgene catalogue record and pLannotate feature annotations shown in this document.]
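Description:
gRNA_AAVS1-T1 is a small (about 4 kb) guide RNA expression plasmid built by TOPO cloning a gRNA cassette into the pCR-Blunt II-TOPO backbone. It is classed as a mammalian expression/CRISPR vector and is intended for introduction into human cells together with a separately supplied Cas9, since no nuclease is encoded on this plasmid. In E. coli it replicates from a high-copy ColE1/pUC-type origin and is selected with kanamycin through the Tn5 aminoglycoside phosphotransferase gene (NeoR/KanR). The backbone also carries a bleomycin/Zeocin resistance gene (BleoR).

The payload is a human U6 promoter, an RNA polymerase III promoter suited to producing short, defined transcripts. It is followed by a short gap that would accommodate the 20-nt spacer and then by the Streptococcus pyogenes Cas9 guide RNA scaffold. The spacer corresponds to the T1 target site in the human AAVS1 locus, so the transcribed chimeric guide directs SpCas9 to cut there. Fragments of attB1 and attB2 flank the cassette, evidently carried in with the insert.

The remaining annotations are backbone remnants around the TOPO site. These include the T7 and SP6 promoters, the lac promoter/operator with its CAP site, and lacZα and ccdB fragments. In this backbone the lacZα–ccdB fusion acts as a negative selection that is disrupted by insertion. Short lacI, tnpA and bom fragments are also present and have no evident role in the construct's use.

The plasmid is used for RNA-guided genome engineering at AAVS1, a locus commonly chosen as a "safe harbor" for targeted cleavage and donor-templated integration in human cells.
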