Features (pLannotate 1.2.2; 18 found; start..end, strand, type, name):
      1..241     +  promoter       U6 promoter: RNA polymerase III promoter for human U6 snRNA
    270..345     +  misc_RNA       gRNA scaffold: guide RNA scaffold for the Streptococcus pyogenes CRISPR/Cas9 system
    357..378     -  protein_bind   attB2 (fragment): mutant version of attB; recombination site for the Gateway® BP reaction BP Clonase™
    466..484     -  promoter       SP6 promoter: promoter for bacteriophage SP6 RNA polymerase
    526..542     -  protein_bind   lac operator: The lac repressor binds to the lac operator to inhibit transcription in E. coli. This inhibition can be relieved by adding lactose or isopropyl-β-D-thiogalactopyranoside (IPTG). lac repressor encoded by lacI
    550..580     -  promoter       lac promoter: promoter for the E. coli lac operon
    595..616     -  protein_bind   CAP binding site: CAP binding activates transcription in the presence of cAMP. E. coli catabolite activator protein
    629..721     -  CDS            lacI (fragment): lac repressor; lacI; The lac repressor binds to the lac operator to inhibit transcription in E. coli. This inhibition can be relieved by adding lactose or isopropyl-β-D-thiogalactopyranoside (IPTG).
    904..1492    -  rep_origin     ori: high-copy-number ColE1/pMB1/pBR322/pUC origin of replication
   1630..2004    -  CDS            BleoR: antibiotic-binding protein; Sh ble from Streptoalloteichus hindustanus; confers resistance to bleomycin, phleomycin, and Zeocin™
   2024..2112    -  promoter       AmpR promoter (fragment): bla
   2139..2189    +  misc_feature   bom (fragment): basis of mobility region from pBR322
   2210..3004    -  CDS            NeoR/KanR: aminoglycoside phosphotransferase from Tn5; aph(3')-II (or nptII); confers resistance to neomycin, kanamycin, and G418 (Geneticin®)
   3036..3305    -  CDS            tnpA (fragment): TN5P_ECOLX - Also known as tnp. Experimental evidence at protein level: Swiss-Prot protein existence level 1. Mediates transposition of transposon Tn5 by a 'cut and paste' mechanism. First, the monomeric transposase binds the 19 bp inverted DNA repeats flanking the transposon. Then, dimerization of the DNA- bound transposase creates a synaptic DNA complex. After nicking of the first DNA strand, excision of the transposon proceeds through a series of intermediates. The transposase then mediates the insertion of the transposon at a new site by strand transfer. The activity of the wild- type tran
   3353..3656    -  CDS            ccdB (fragment): CcdB, a bacterial toxin that poisons DNA gyrase; ccdB; Plasmids containing the ccdB gene cannot be propagated in standard E. coli strains.
   3666..3813    -  CDS            lacZα (fragment): LacZα fragment of β-galactosidase; lacZ fragment
   3816..3834    +  promoter       T7 promoter: promoter for bacteriophage T7 RNA polymerase
   3903..3922    +  protein_bind   attB1 (fragment): mutant version of attB; recombination site for the Gateway® BP reaction BP Clonase™
>Addgene plasmid #41817 | gRNA_AAVS1-T1 | addgene full sequence | sequence record 224317 | Addgene NGS Result
GAGGGCCTATTTCCCATGATTCCTTCATATTTGCATATACGATACAAGGCTGTTAGAGAGATAATTAGAA
TTAATTTGACTGTAAACACAAAGATATTAGTACAAAATACGTGACGTAGAAAGTAATAATTTCTTGGGTA
GTTTGCAGTTTTAAAATTATGTTTTAAAATGGACTATCATATGCTTACCGTAACTTGAAAGTATTTCGAT
TTCTTGGCTTTATATATCTTGTGGAAAGGACGAAACACCGTCCCCTCCACCCCACAGTGGTTTTAGAGCT
AGAAATAGCAAGTTAAAATAAGGCTAGTCCGTTATCAACTTGAAAAAGTGGCACCGAGTCGGTGCTTTTT
TTCTAGACCCAGCTTTCTTGTACAAAGTTGGCATTAAAGGGCGAATTCCAGCACACTGGCGGCCGTTACT
AGTGGATCCGAGCTCGGTACCAAGCTTGATGCATAGCTTGAGTATTCTATAGTGTCACCTAAATAGCTTG
GCGTAATCATGGTCATAGCTGTTTCCTGTGTGAAATTGTTATCCGCTCACAATTCCACACAACATACGAG
CCGGAAGCATAAAGTGTAAAGCCTGGGGTGCCTAATGAGTGAGCTAACTCACATTAATTGCGTTGCGCTC
ACTGCCCGCTTTCCAGTCGGGAAACCTGTCGTGCCAGCTGCATTAATGAATCGGCCAACGCGCGGGGAGA
GGCGGTTTGCGTATTGGGCGCTCTTCCGCTTCCTCGCTCACTGACTCGCTGCGCTCGGTCGTTCGGCTGC
GGCGAGCGGTATCAGCTCACTCAAAGGCGGTAATACGGTTATCCACAGAATCAGGGGATAACGCAGGAAA
GAACATGTGAGCAAAAGGCCAGCAAAAGGCCAGGAACCGTAAAAAGGCCGCGTTGCTGGCGTTTTTCCAT
AGGCTCCGCCCCCCTGACGAGCATCACAAAAATCGACGCTCAAGTCAGAGGTGGCGAAACCCGACAGGAC
TATAAAGATACCAGGCGTTTCCCCCTGGAAGCTCCCTCGTGCGCTCTCCTGTTCCGACCCTGCCGCTTAC
CGGATACCTGTCCGCCTTTCTCCCTTCGGGAAGCGTGGCGCTTTCTCATAGCTCACGCTGTAGGTATCTC
AGTTCGGTGTAGGTCGTTCGCTCCAAGCTGGGCTGTGTGCACGAACCCCCCGTTCAGCCCGACCGCTGCG
CCTTATCCGGTAACTATCGTCTTGAGTCCAACCCGGTAAGACACGACTTATCGCCACTGGCAGCAGCCAC
TGGTAACAGGATTAGCAGAGCGAGGTATGTAGGCGGTGCTACAGAGTTCTTGAAGTGGTGGCCTAACTAC
GGCTACACTAGAAGAACAGTATTTGGTATCTGCGCTCTGCTGAAGCCAGTTACCTTCGGAAAAAGAGTTG
GTAGCTCTTGATCCGGCAAACAAACCACCGCTGGTAGCGGTGGTTTTTTTGTTTGCAAGCAGCAGATTAC
GCGCAGAAAAAAAGGATCTCAAGAAGATCCTTTGATCTTTTCTACGGGGTCTGACGCTCAGTGGAACGAA
AACTCACGTTAAGGGATTTTGGTCATGAGATTATCAAAAAGGATCTTCACCTAGATCCTTTTAAATTAAA
AATGAAGTTTTAGCACGTGTCAGTCCTGCTCCTCGGCCACGAAGTGCACGCAGTTGCCGGCCGGGTCGCG
CAGGGCGAACTCCCGCCCCCACGGCTGCTCGCCGATCTCGGTCATGGCCGGCCCGGAGGCGTCCCGGAAG
TTCGTGGACACGACCTCCGACCACTCGGCGTACAGCTCGTCCAGGCCGCGCACCCACACCCAGGCCAGGG
TGTTGTCCGGCACCACCTGGTCCTGGACCGCGCTGATGAACAGGGTCACGTCGTCCCGGACCACACCGGC
GAAGTCGTCCTCCACGAAGTCCCGGGAGAACCCGAGCCGGTCGGTCCAGAACTCGACCGCTCCGGCGACG
TCGCGCGCGGTGAGCACCGGAACGGCACTGGTCAACTTGGCCATGGTGGCCCTCCTCACGTGCTATTATT
GAAGCATTTATCAGGGTTATTGTCTCATGAGCGGATACATATTTGAATGTATTTAGAAAAATAAACAAAT
AGGGGTTCCGCGCACATTTCCCCGAAAAGTGCCACCTGATGCGGTGTGAAATACCGCACAGATGCGTAAG
GAGAAAATACCGCATCAGGAAATTGTAAGCGTTAATAATTCAGAAGAACTCGTCAAGAAGGCGATAGAAG
GCGATGCGCTGCGAATCGGGAGCGGCGATACCGTAAAGCACGAGGAAGCGGTCAGCCCATTCGCCGCCAA
GCTCTTCAGCAATATCACGGGTAGCCAACGCTATGTCCTGATAGCGGTCCGCCACACCCAGCCGGCCACA
GTCGATGAATCCAGAAAAGCGGCCATTTTCCACCATGATATTCGGCAAGCAGGCATCGCCATGGGTCACG
ACGAGATCCTCGCCGTCGGGCATGCTCGCCTTGAGCCTGGCGAACAGTTCGGCTGGCGCGAGCCCCTGAT
GCTCTTCGTCCAGATCATCCTGATCGACAAGACCGGCTTCCATCCGAGTACGTGCTCGCTCGATGCGATG
TTTCGCTTGGTGGTCGAATGGGCAGGTAGCCGGATCAAGCGTATGCAGCCGCCGCATTGCATCAGCCATG
ATGGATACTTTCTCGGCAGGAGCAAGGTGAGATGACAGGAGATCCTGCCCCGGCACTTCGCCCAATAGCA
GCCAGTCCCTTCCCGCTTCAGTGACAACGTCGAGCACAGCTGCGCAAGGAACGCCCGTCGTGGCCAGCCA
CGATAGCCGCGCTGCCTCGTCTTGCAGTTCATTCAGGGCACCGGACAGGTCGGTCTTGACAAAAAGAACC
GGGCGCCCCTGCGCTGACAGCCGGAACACGGCGGCATCAGAGCAGCCGATTGTCTGTTGTGCCCAGTCAT
AGCCGAATAGCCTCTCCACCCAAGCGGCCGGAGAACCTGCGTGCAATCCATCTTGTTCAATCATGCGAAA
CGATCCTCATCCTGTCTCTTGATCAGAGCTTGATCCCCTGCGCCATCAGATCCTTGGCGGCAAGAAAGCC
ATCCAGTTTACTTTGCAGGGCTTCCCAACCTTACCAGAGGGCGCCCCAGCTGGCAATTCCGGTTCGCTTG
CTGTCCATAAAACCGCCCAGTCTAGCTATCGCCATGTAAGCCCACTGCAAGCTACCTGCTTTCTCTTTGC
GCTTGCGTTTTCCCTTGTCCAGATAGCCCAGTAGCTGACATTCATCCGGGGTCAGCACCGTTTCTGCGGA
CTGGCTTTCTACGTGAAAAGGATCTAGGTGAAGATCCTTTTTGATAATCTCATGCCTGACATTTATATTC
CCCAGAACATCAGGTTAATGGCGTTTTTGATGTCATTTTCGCGGTGGCTGAGATCAGCCACTTCTTCCCC
GATAACGGAGACCGGCACACTGGCCATATCGGTGGTCATCATGCGCCAGCTTTCATCCCCGATATGCACC
ACCGGGTAAAGTTCACGGGAGACTTTATCTGACAGCAGACGTGCACTGGCCAGGGGGATCACCATCCGTC
GCCCCGGCGTGTCAATAATATCACTCTGTACATCCACAAACAGACGATAACGGCTCTCTCTTTTATAGGT
GTAAACCTTAAACTGCCGTACGTATAGGCTGCGCAACTGTTGGGAAGGGCGATCGGTGCGGGCCTCTTCG
CTATTACGCCAGCTGGCGAAAGGGGGATGTGCTGCAAGGCGATTAAGTTGGGTAACGCCAGGGTTTTCCC
AGTCACGACGTTGTAAAACGACGGCCAGTGAATTGTAATACGACTCACTATAGGGCGAATTGGGCCCTCT
AGATGCATGCTCGAGCGGCCGCCAGTGTGATGGATATCTGCAGAATTCGCCCTTTGTACAAAAAAGCAGG
CTTTAAAGGAACCAATTCAGTCGACTGGATCCGGTACCAAGGTCGGGCAGGAA
