>Addgene plasmid #41817 | gRNA_AAVS1-T1 | depositor partial sequence | sequence record 56505 | U6_gRNA
TGTACAAAAAAGCAGGCTTTAAAGGAACCAATTCAGTCGACTGGATCCGGTACCAAGGTCGGGCAGGAAG
AGGGCCTATTTCCCATGATTCCTTCATATTTGCATATACGATACAAGGCTGTTAGAGAGATAATTAGAAT
TAATTTGACTGTAAACACAAAGATATTAGTACAAAATACGTGACGTAGAAAGTAATAATTTCTTGGGTAG
TTTGCAGTTTTAAAATTATGTTTTAAAATGGACTATCATATGCTTACCGTAACTTGAAAGTATTTCGATT
TCTTGGCTTTATATATCTTGTGGAAAGGACGAAACACCGTCCCCTCCACCCCACAGTGGTTTTAGAGCTA
GAAATAGCAAGTTAAAATAAGGCTAGTCCGTTATCAACTTGAAAAAGTGGCACCGAGTCGGTGCTTTTTT
TCTAGACCCAGCTTTCTTGTACAAAGTTGGCATTA
