>Addgene plasmid #41817 | gRNA_AAVS1-T1 | depositor partial sequence | sequence record 57072 | Empty backbone
AGCGCCCAATACGCAAACCGCCTCTCCCCGCGCGTTGGCCGATTCATTAATGCAGCTGGCACGACAGGTT
TCCCGACTGGAAAGCGGGCAGTGAGCGCAACGCAATTAATGTGAGTTAGCTCACTCATTAGGCACCCCAG
GCTTTACACTTTATGCTTCCGGCTCGTATGTTGTGTGGAATTGTGAGCGGATAACAATTTCACACAGGAA
ACAGCTATGACCATGATTACGCCAAGCTATTTAGGTGACACTATAGAATACTCAAGCTATGCATCAAGCT
TGGTACCGAGCTCGGATCCACTAGTAACGGCCGCCAGTGTGCTGGAATTCGCCCTTAAGGGCGAATTCTG
CAGATATCCATCACACTGGCGGCCGCTCGAGCATGCATCTAGAGGGCCCAATTCGCCCTATAGTGAGTCG
TATTACAATTCACTGGCCGTCGTTTTACAACGTCGTGACTGGGAAAACCCTGGCGTTACCCAACTTAATC
GCCTTGCAGCACATCCCCCTTTCGCCAGCTGGCGTAATAGCGAAGAGGCCCGCACCGATCGCCCTTCCCA
ACAGTTGCGCAGCCTATACGTACGGCAGTTTAAGGTTTACACCTATAAAAGAGAGAGCCGTTATCGTCTG
TTTGTGGATGTACAGAGTGATATTATTGACACGCCGGGGCGACGGATGGTGATCCCCCTGGCCAGTGCAC
GTCTGCTGTCAGATAAAGTCTCCCGTGAACTTTACCCGGTGGTGCATATCGGGGATGAAAGCTGGCGCAT
GATGACCACCGATATGGCCAGTGTGCCGGTCTCCGTTATCGGGGAAGAAGTGGCTGATCTCAGCCACCGC
GAAAATGACATCAAAAACGCCATTAACCTGATGTTCTGGGGAATATAAATGTCAGGCATGAGATTATCAA
AAAGGATCTTCACCTAGATCCTTTTCACGTAGAAAGCCAGTCCGCAGAAACGGTGCTGACCCCGGATGAA
TGTCAGCTACTGGGCTATCTGGACAAGGGAAAACGCAAGCGCAAAGAGAAAGCAGGTAGCTTGCAGTGGG
CTTACATGGCGATAGCTAGACTGGGCGGTTTTATGGACAGCAAGCGAACCGGAATTGCCAGCTGGGGCGC
CCTCTGGTAAGGTTGGGAAGCCCTGCAAAGTAAACTGGATGGCTTTCTCGCCGCCAAGGATCTGATGGCG
CAGGGGATCAAGCTCTGATCAAGAGACAGGATGAGGATCGTTTCGCATGATTGAACAAGATGGATTGCAC
GCAGGTTCTCCGGCCGCTTGGGTGGAGAGGCTATTCGGCTATGACTGGGCACAACAGACAATCGGCTGCT
CTGATGCCGCCGTGTTCCGGCTGTCAGCGCAGGGGCGCCCGGTTCTTTTTGTCAAGACCGACCTGTCCGG
TGCCCTGAATGAACTGCAAGACGAGGCAGCGCGGCTATCGTGGCTGGCCACGACGGGCGTTCCTTGCGCA
GCTGTGCTCGACGTTGTCACTGAAGCGGGAAGGGACTGGCTGCTATTGGGCGAAGTGCCGGGGCAGGATC
TCCTGTCATCTCACCTTGCTCCTGCCGAGAAAGTATCCATCATGGCTGATGCAATGCGGCGGCTGCATAC
GCTTGATCCGGCTACCTGCCCATTCGACCACCAAGCGAAACATCGCATCGAGCGAGCACGTACTCGGATG
GAAGCCGGTCTTGTCGATCAGGATGATCTGGACGAAGAGCATCAGGGGCTCGCGCCAGCCGAACTGTTCG
CCAGGCTCAAGGCGAGCATGCCCGACGGCGAGGATCTCGTCGTGACCCATGGCGATGCCTGCTTGCCGAA
TATCATGGTGGAAAATGGCCGCTTTTCTGGATTCATCGACTGTGGCCGGCTGGGTGTGGCGGACCGCTAT
CAGGACATAGCGTTGGCTACCCGTGATATTGCTGAAGAGCTTGGCGGCGAATGGGCTGACCGCTTCCTCG
TGCTTTACGGTATCGCCGCTCCCGATTCGCAGCGCATCGCCTTCTATCGCCTTCTTGACGAGTTCTTCTG
AATTATTAACGCTTACAATTTCCTGATGCGGTATTTTCTCCTTACGCATCTGTGCGGTATTTCACACCGC
ATACAGGTGGCACTTTTCGGGGAAATGTGCGCGGAACCCCTATTTGTTTATTTTTCTAAATACATTCAAA
TATGTATCCGCTCATGAGACAATAACCCTGATAAATGCTTCAATAATAGCACGTGAGGAGGGCCACCATG
GCCAAGTTGACCAGTGCCGTTCCGGTGCTCACCGCGCGCGACGTCGCCGGAGCGGTCGAGTTCTGGACCG
ACCGGCTCGGGTTCTCCCGGGACTTCGTGGAGGACGACTTCGCCGGTGTGGTCCGGGACGACGTGACCCT
GTTCATCAGCGCGGTCCAGGACCAGGTGGTGCCGGACAACACCCTGGCCTGGGTGTGGGTGCGCGGCCTG
GACGAGCTGTACGCCGAGTGGTCGGAGGTCGTGTCCACGAACTTCCGGGACGCCTCCGGGCCGGCCATGA
CCGAGATCGGCGAGCAGCCGTGGGGGCGGGAGTTCGCCCTGCGCGACCCGGCCGGCAACTGCGTGCACTT
CGTGGCCGAGGAGCAGGACTGACACGTGCTAAAACTTCATTTTTAATTTAAAAGGATCTAGGTGAAGATC
CTTTTTGATAATCTCATGACCAAAATCCCTTAACGTGAGTTTTCGTTCCACTGAGCGTCAGACCCCGTAG
AAAAGATCAAAGGATCTTCTTGAGATCCTTTTTTTCTGCGCGTAATCTGCTGCTTGCAAACAAAAAAACC
ACCGCTACCAGCGGTGGTTTGTTTGCCGGATCAAGAGCTACCAACTCTTTTTCCGAAGGTAACTGGCTTC
AGCAGAGCGCAGATACCAAATACTGTCCTTCTAGTGTAGCCGTAGTTAGGCCACCACTTCAAGAACTCTG
TAGCACCGCCTACATACCTCGCTCTGCTAATCCTGTTACCAGTGGCTGCTGCCAGTGGCGATAAGTCGTG
TCTTACCGGGTTGGACTCAAGACGATAGTTACCGGATAAGGCGCAGCGGTCGGGCTGAACGGGGGGTTCG
TGCACACAGCCCAGCTTGGAGCGAACGACCTACACCGAACTGAGATACCTACAGCGTGAGCTATGAGAAA
GCGCCACGCTTCCCGAAGGGAGAAAGGCGGACAGGTATCCGGTAAGCGGCAGGGTCGGAACAGGAGAGCG
CACGAGGGAGCTTCCAGGGGGAAACGCCTGGTATCTTTATAGTCCTGTCGGGTTTCGCCACCTCTGACTT
GAGCGTCGATTTTTGTGATGCTCGTCAGGGGGGCGGAGCCTATGGAAAAACGCCAGCAACGCGGCCTTTT
TACGGTTCCTGGGCTTTTGCTGGCCTTTTGCTCACATGTTCTTTCCTGCGTTATCCCCTGATTCTGTGGA
TAACCGTATTACCGCCTTTGAGTGAGCTGATACCGCTCGCCGCAGCCGAACGACCGAGCGCAGCGAGTCA
GTGAGCGAGGAAGCGGAAG
