>Addgene plasmid #41817 | gRNA_AAVS1-T1 | addgene partial sequence | sequence record 67049 | T7 5'-TAATACGACTCACTATAGGG-3'
ATGCATGCTCGAGCGGCCGCCAGTGTGATGGATATCTGCAGAATTCGCCCTTTGTACAAAAAAGCAGGCT
TTAAAGGAACCAATTCAGTCGACTGGATCCGGTACCAAGGTCGGGCAGGAAGAGGGCCTATTTCCCATGA
TTCCTTCATATTTGCATATACGATACAAGGCTGTTAGAGAGATAATTAGAATTAATTTGACTGTAAACAC
AAAGATATTAGTACAAAATACGTGACGTAGAAAGTAATAATTTCTTGGGTAGTTTGCAGTTTTAAAATTA
TGTTTTAAAATGGACTATCATATGCTTACCGTAACTTGAAAGTATTTCGATTTCTTGGCTTTATATATCT
TGTGGAAAGGACGAAACACCGTCCCCTCCACCCCACAGTGGTTTTAGAGCTAGAAATAGCAAGTTAAAAT
AAGGCTAGTCCGTTATCAACTTGAAAAAGTGGCACCGAGTCGGTGCTTTTTTTCTAGACCCAGCTTTCTT
GTACAAAGTTGGCATTAAAGGGCGAATTCCAGCACACTGGCGGCCGTTACTAGTGGATCCGAGCTCGGTA
CCAAGCTTGATGCATAGCTTGAGTATTCTATAGTGTCACCTAAATAGCTTGGCGTAATCATGGTCATAGC
TGTTTCCTGTGTGAAATTGTTATCCGCTCACAATTCCACACAACATACGAGCCGGAAGCATAAAGTGTAA
AGCCTGGGGTGCCTAATGAGTGAGCTAACTCACATTAATTGCGTTGCGCTCACTGCCCGCTTTCCAGTCG
GGAAACCTGTCGTGCCAGCTGCATTAATGAATCGGCCAACGCGCGGGGAGAGGCGGTTTGCGTATTGGGC
GCTCTTCCGCTTCCTCGCTCACTGACTCGCTGCGCTCGGTCGTTCGGCTGCGGCGAGCGGTATCAGCTCA
CTCAAAGGCGGTAATACGGTTATCCACAGAATCAGGGGATAACGCAGGAAAGAACATGTGAGCAAAA
